Addgene plasmid #73500: pAAVS1-PDi-CRISPRn
Purpose: Dox-inducible CRISPR nuclease (CRISPRn) knock in construct into the AAVS1 locus
Depositing lab: Bruce Conklin. Depositing organization: J. David Gladstone Institutes. Publication: CRISPR Interference Efficiently Induces Specific and Reversible Gene Silencing in Human iPSCs. Mandegar MA, Huebsch N, Frolov EB, Shin E, Truong A, Olvera MP, Chan AH, Miyaoka Y, Holmes K, Spencer CI, Judge LM, Gordon DE, Eskildsen TV, Villalta JE, Horlbeck MA, Gilbert LA, Krogan NJ, Sheikh SP, Weissman JS, Qi LS, So PL, Conklin BR. Cell Stem Cell. 2016 Apr 7;18(4):541-53. doi: 10.1016/j.stem.2016.01.022. Epub 2016 Mar 10. PubMed 26971820.
Backbone
  Vector backbone: pAAVS1
  Backbone size w/o insert (bp): 3356
  Total vector size (bp): 12658
  Vector type: Mammalian Expression, CRISPR
  Selectable markers: Puromycin
Growth in bacteria
  Bacterial resistance: Ampicillin, 100 μg/mL
  Growth temperature: 37°C
  Growth strain: NEB Stable
  Copy number: High Copy
Gene/Insert 1
  Gene/Insert name: Cas9 (alt name: SpCas9)
  Species: Synthetic; S. pyogenes
  Insert size (bp): 4266
  Promoter: TRE
  Tag / fusion protein: NLS (N terminal on insert); 3xFLAG (N terminal on insert); NLS (C terminal on insert)
  Cloning method: Restriction Enzyme; 5′ cloning site PacI (not destroyed); 3′ cloning site AgeI (not destroyed)
  Sequencing primers: 5′ GCTCGTTTAGTGAACCGTCAG; 3′ TGTGGAATTGTGAGCGGATA
Gene/Insert 2
  Gene/Insert name: rtTA
  Species: Synthetic
  Insert size (bp): 853
  Promoter: CAG
  Cloning method: Restriction Enzyme; 5′ cloning site XbaI (not destroyed); 3′ cloning site MluI (not destroyed)
  Sequencing primers: 5′ CCTCTGCTAACCATGTTCATGC; 3′ TTCTGATAGGCAGCCTGCAC
Terms and licenses: Academic/Nonprofit Terms; Industry Terms: Not Available to Industry
How to cite: pAAVS1-PDi-CRISPRn was a gift from Bruce Conklin (Addgene plasmid # 73500 ; http://n2t.net/addgene:73500 ; RRID:Addgene_73500)
