[The description below was written by a language model from this plasmid's Addgene catalogue record and pLannotate feature annotations shown in this document.]
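Description:
pAAVS1-PDi-CRISPRn is a roughly 12.7 kb donor plasmid for knocking a doxycycline-inducible Streptococcus pyogenes Cas9 nuclease system into the human AAVS1 safe-harbour locus, which lies in intron 1 of PPP1R12C. It is built on the pAAVS1 backbone and is maintained in E. coli as a high-copy plasmid through a ColE1/pUC-type origin, with ampicillin selection from the β-lactamase gene. Left and right AAVS1 homology arms flank the whole payload, so the cassette can be inserted by homology-directed repair. The nuclease used to cut the locus is not part of this plasmid.

Between the arms are three units. A TRE3G tetracycline-responsive promoter drives SpCas9, which the record describes as carrying an N-terminal NLS and 3xFLAG tag and a C-terminal NLS; the latter is annotated as the nucleoplasmin NLS. This unit ends in an SV40 poly(A) signal. In the opposite orientation, a CAG promoter (CMV enhancer, chicken β-actin promoter and chimeric intron) constitutively expresses the rtTA transactivator, which the annotation detects through its TetR-derived portion, followed by a rabbit β-globin poly(A) signal. rtTA binds the TRE only when doxycycline is present, so Cas9 is switched on by adding the drug. Next to the left arm, a splice acceptor precedes a promoterless puromycin resistance gene with a bGH poly(A) signal. This gene-trap arrangement should yield puromycin resistance mainly after correct integration into the transcribed host gene. Two loxP sites bracket the puromycin and rtTA units, which would permit Cre-mediated excision of that segment.

The short lac, lacI and RSF ori fragments appear to be cloning remnants. The two sequence records differ by a single nucleotide and give the same annotations. No guide RNA cassette is annotated, so guides must be supplied separately. The associated publication used the construct for gene editing in human iPSCs.
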