Features (pLannotate 1.2.2; 26 found; start..end, strand, type, name):
     13..53      +  promoter       AmpR promoter (fragment): bla
     54..914     +  CDS            AmpR: β-lactamase; bla; confers resistance to ampicillin, carbenicillin, and related antibiotics
   1085..1673    +  rep_origin     ori: high-copy-number ColE1/pMB1/pBR322/pUC origin of replication
   1721..2557    -  misc_feature   HA-R: right homology arm from the adeno-associated virus integration site (AAVS1) within intron 1 of the human PPP1R12C gene
   2584..2960    +  promoter       TRE3G promoter: 3rd-generation Tet-responsive promoter that can be activated by binding of Tet-On® 3G
   3103..4704    +  CDS            Cas9(N): N-terminal portion of Streptococcus pyogenes Cas9 (Zetsche et al., 2015)
   4705..7203    +  CDS            Cas9(C): C-terminal portion of Streptococcus pyogenes Cas9 (Zetsche et al., 2015)
   7204..7251    +  CDS            nucleoplasmin NLS: bipartite nuclear localization signal from nucleoplasmin
   7286..7407    +  polyA_signal   SV40 poly(A) signal: SV40 polyadenylation signal
   7478..7500    -  protein_bind   lac operator (fragment): The lac repressor binds to the lac operator to inhibit transcription in E. coli. This inhibition can be relieved by adding lactose or isopropyl-β-D-thiogalactopyranoside (IPTG). lac repressor encoded by lacI
   7504..7534    -  promoter       lac promoter: promoter for the E. coli lac operon
   7549..7570    -  protein_bind   CAP binding site: CAP binding activates transcription in the presence of cAMP. E. coli catabolite activator protein
   7583..7675    -  CDS            lacI (fragment): lac repressor; lacI; The lac repressor binds to the lac operator to inhibit transcription in E. coli. This inhibition can be relieved by adding lactose or isopropyl-β-D-thiogalactopyranoside (IPTG).
   7677..7749    -  rep_origin     RSF ori (fragment): Plasmids containing the RSF 1030 origin of replication can be propagated in E. coli cells that contain additional plasmids with compatible origins.
   7760..7793    -  protein_bind   loxP: Cre-mediated recombination occurs in the 8-bp core sequence (GCATACAT). Cre recombinase
   8142..8197    -  polyA_signal   β-globin poly(A) signal: rabbit β-globin polyadenylation signal (Gil and Proudfoot, 1987)
   8268..8348    -  CDS            HBB (fragment): HBB_PONPY - Experimental evidence at transcript level: Swiss-Prot protein existence level 2. Involved in oxygen transport from the lung to the various peripheral tissues. From Pongo pygmaeus (Bornean orangutan).
   8482..9099    -  CDS            tetR: TETR2_ECOLX - Experimental evidence at protein level: Swiss-Prot protein existence level 1. TetR is the repressor of the tetracycline resistance element; its N-terminal region forms a helix-turn-helix structure and binds DNA. Binding of tetracycline to TetR reduces the repressor affinity for the tetracycline resistance gene (tetA) promoter operator sites. From Escherichia coli.
   9158..10174   -  intron         chimeric intron: chimera between introns from chicken β-actin and rabbit β-globin
  10175..10452   -  promoter       chicken β-actin promoter: No description available
  10454..10833   -  enhancer       CMV enhancer: human cytomegalovirus immediate early enhancer
  10839..11063   -  polyA_signal   bGH poly(A) signal: bovine growth hormone polyadenylation signal
  11101..11700   -  CDS            PuroR: puromycin N-acetyltransferase; pac from Streptomyces alboniger; confers resistance to puromycin
  11787..11812   -  misc_feature   SA: splice acceptor site
  11819..11852   -  protein_bind   loxP: Cre-mediated recombination occurs in the 8-bp core sequence (GCATACAT). Cre recombinase
  11854..12657   -  misc_feature   HA-L: left homology arm from the adeno-associated virus integration site (AAVS1) within intron 1 of the human PPP1R12C gene
>Addgene plasmid #73500 | pAAVS1-PDi-CRISPRn | addgene full sequence | sequence record 436575 | Addgene NGS Result
AAGGGCGAATTCAACCCTGATAAATGCTTCAATAATATTGAAAAAGGAAGAGTATGAGTATTCAACATTT
CCGTGTCGCCCTTATTCCCTTTTTTGCGGCATTTTGCCTTCCTGTTTTTGCTCACCCAGAAACGCTGGTG
AAAGTAAAAGATGCTGAAGATCAGTTGGGTGCACGAGTGGGTTACATCGAACTGGATCTCAACAGCGGTA
AGATCCTTGAGAGTTTTCGCCCCGAAGAACGTTTTCCAATGATGAGCACTTTTAAAGTTCTGCTATGTGG
CGCGGTATTATCCCGTATTGACGCCGGGCAAGAGCAACTCGGTCGCCGCATACACTATTCTCAGAATGAC
TTGGTTGAGTACTCACCAGTCACAGAAAAGCATCTTACGGATGGCATGACAGTAAGAGAATTATGCAGTG
CTGCCATAACCATGAGTGATAACACTGCGGCCAACTTACTTCTGACAACGATCGGAGGACCGAAGGAGCT
AACCGCTTTTTTGCACAACATGGGGGATCATGTAACTCGCCTTGATCGTTGGGAACCGGAGCTGAATGAA
GCCATACCAAACGACGAGCGTGACACCACGATGCCTGTAGCAATGGCAACAACGTTGCGCAAACTATTAA
CTGGCGAACTACTTACTCTAGCTTCCCGGCAACAATTAATAGACTGGATGGAGGCGGATAAAGTTGCAGG
ACCACTTCTGCGCTCGGCCCTTCCGGCTGGCTGGTTTATTGCTGATAAATCTGGAGCCGGTGAGCGTGGG
TCTCGCGGTATCATTGCAGCACTGGGGCCAGATGGTAAGCCCTCCCGTATCGTAGTTATCTACACGACGG
GGAGTCAGGCAACTATGGATGAACGAAATAGACAGATCGCTGAGATAGGTGCCTCACTGATTAAGCATTG
GTAACTGTCAGACCAAGTTTACTCATATATACTTTAGATTGATTTAAAACTTCATTTTTAATTTAAAAGG
ATCTAGGTGAAGATCCTTTTTGATAATCTCATGACCAAAATCCCTTAACGTGAGTTTTCGTTCCACTGAG
CGTCAGACCCCGTAGAAAAGATCAAAGGATCTTCTTGAGATCCTTTTTTTCTGCGCGTAATCTGCTGCTT
GCAAACAAAAAAACCACCGCTACCAGCGGTGGTTTGTTTGCCGGATCAAGAGCTACCAACTCTTTTTCCG
AAGGTAACTGGCTTCAGCAGAGCGCAGATACCAAATACTGTTCTTCTAGTGTAGCCGTAGTTAGGCCACC
ACTTCAAGAACTCTGTAGCACCGCCTACATACCTCGCTCTGCTAATCCTGTTACCAGTGGCTGCTGCCAG
TGGCGATAAGTCGTGTCTTACCGGGTTGGACTCAAGACGATAGTTACCGGATAAGGCGCAGCGGTCGGGC
TGAACGGGGGGTTCGTGCACACAGCCCAGCTTGGAGCGAACGACCTACACCGAACTGAGATACCTACAGC
GTGAGCTATGAGAAAGCGCCACGCTTCCCGAAGGGAGAAAGGCGGACAGGTATCCGGTAAGCGGCAGGGT
CGGAACAGGAGAGCGCACGAGGGAGCTTCCAGGGGGAAACGCCTGGTATCTTTATAGTCCTGTCGGGTTT
CGCCACCTCTGACTTGAGCGTCGATTTTTGTGATGCTCGTCAGGGGGGCGGAGCCTATGGAAAAACGCCA
GCAACGCGGCCTTTTTACGGTTCCTGGCGAATTCGCCCTTAGAGCAGAGCCAGGAACCCCTGTAGGGAAG
GGGCAGGAGAGCCAGGGGCATGAGATGGTGGACGAGGAAGGGGGACAGGGAAGCCTGAGCGCCTCTCCTG
GGCTTGCCAAGGACTCAAACCCAGAAGCCCAGAGCAGGGCCTTAGGGAAGCGGGACCCTGCTCTGGGCGG
AGGAATATGTCCCAGATAGCACTGGGGACTCTTTAAGGAAAGAAGGATGGAGAAAGAGAAAGGGAGTAGA
GGCGGCCACGACCTGGTGAACACCTAGGACGCACCATTCTCACAAAGGGAGTTTTCCACACGGACACCCC
CCTCCTCACCACAGCCCTGCCAGGACGGGGCTGGCTACTGGCCTTATCTCACAGGTAAAACTGACGCACG
GAGGAACAATATAAATTGGGGACTAGAAAGGTGAAGAGCCAAAGTTAGAACTCAGGACCAACTTATTCTG
ATTTTGTTTTTCCAAACTGCTTCTCCTCTTGGGAAGTGTAAGGAAGCTGCAGCACCAGGATCAGTGAAAC
GCACCAGACAGCCGCGTCAGAGCAGCTCAGGTTCTGGGAGAGGGTAGCGCAGGGTGGCCACTGAGAACCG
GGCAGGTCACGCATCCCCCCCTTCCCTCCCACCCCCTGCCAAGCTCTCCCTCCCAGGATCCTCTCTGGCT
CCATCGTAAGCAAACCTTAGAGGTTCTGGCAAGGAGAGAGATGGCTCCAGGAAATGGGGGTGTGTCACCA
GATAAGGAATCTGCCTAACAGGAGGTGGGGGTTAGACCCAATATCAGGAGACTAGGAAGGAGGAGGCCTA
AGGATGGGGCTTTTCTGTCACCAATCCTGTCCCTAGTAAAGCTGATATCTCCACCCCACAGTGGTTTACT
CCCTATCAGTGATAGAGAACGTATGAAGAGTTTACTCCCTATCAGTGATAGAGAACGTATGCAGACTTTA
CTCCCTATCAGTGATAGAGAACGTATAAGGAGTTTACTCCCTATCAGTGATAGAGAACGTATGACCAGTT
TACTCCCTATCAGTGATAGAGAACGTATCTACAGTTTACTCCCTATCAGTGATAGAGAACGTATATCCAG
TTTACTCCCTATCAGTGATAGAGAACGTATAAGCTTTAGGCGTGTACGGTGGGCGCCTATAAAAGCAGAG
CTCGTTTAGTGAACCGTCAGATCGCCTGGAGCAATTCCACAACACTTTTGTCTTATACCAACTTTCCGTA
CCACTTCCTACCCTCGTAAACTTAAGGTTAATTAACGCCACCATGGACTATAAGGACCACGACGGAGACT
ACAAGGATCATGATATTGATTACAAAGACGATGACGATAAGATGGCCCCAAAGAAGAAGCGGAAGGTCGG
TATCCACGGAGTCCCAGCAGCCGACAAGAAGTACAGCATCGGCCTGGACATCGGCACCAACTCTGTGGGC
TGGGCCGTGATCACCGACGAGTACAAGGTGCCCAGCAAGAAATTCAAGGTGCTGGGCAACACCGACCGGC
ACAGCATCAAGAAGAACCTGATCGGAGCCCTGCTGTTCGACAGCGGCGAAACAGCCGAGGCCACCCGGCT
GAAGAGAACCGCCAGAAGAAGATACACCAGACGGAAGAACCGGATCTGCTATCTGCAAGAGATCTTCAGC
AACGAGATGGCCAAGGTGGACGACAGCTTCTTCCACAGACTGGAAGAGTCCTTCCTGGTGGAAGAGGATA
AGAAGCACGAGCGGCACCCCATCTTCGGCAACATCGTGGACGAGGTGGCCTACCACGAGAAGTACCCCAC
CATCTACCACCTGAGAAAGAAACTGGTGGACAGCACCGACAAGGCCGACCTGCGGCTGATCTATCTGGCC
CTGGCCCACATGATCAAGTTCCGGGGCCACTTCCTGATCGAGGGCGACCTGAACCCCGACAACAGCGACG
TGGACAAGCTGTTCATCCAGCTGGTGCAGACCTACAACCAGCTGTTCGAGGAAAACCCCATCAACGCCAG
CGGCGTGGACGCCAAGGCCATCCTGTCTGCCAGACTGAGCAAGAGCAGACGGCTGGAAAATCTGATCGCC
CAGCTGCCCGGCGAGAAGAAGAATGGCCTGTTCGGAAACCTGATTGCCCTGAGCCTGGGCCTGACCCCCA
ACTTCAAGAGCAACTTCGACCTGGCCGAGGATGCCAAACTGCAGCTGAGCAAGGACACCTACGACGACGA
CCTGGACAACCTGCTGGCCCAGATCGGCGACCAGTACGCCGACCTGTTTCTGGCCGCCAAGAACCTGTCC
GACGCCATCCTGCTGAGCGACATCCTGAGAGTGAACACCGAGATCACCAAGGCCCCCCTGAGCGCCTCTA
TGATCAAGAGATACGACGAGCACCACCAGGACCTGACCCTGCTGAAAGCTCTCGTGCGGCAGCAGCTGCC
TGAGAAGTACAAAGAGATTTTCTTCGACCAGAGCAAGAACGGCTACGCCGGCTACATTGACGGCGGAGCC
AGCCAGGAAGAGTTCTACAAGTTCATCAAGCCCATCCTGGAAAAGATGGACGGCACCGAGGAACTGCTCG
TGAAGCTGAACAGAGAGGACCTGCTGCGGAAGCAGCGGACCTTCGACAACGGCAGCATCCCCCACCAGAT
CCACCTGGGAGAGCTGCACGCCATTCTGCGGCGGCAGGAAGATTTTTACCCATTCCTGAAGGACAACCGG
GAAAAGATCGAGAAGATCCTGACCTTCCGCATCCCCTACTACGTGGGCCCTCTGGCCAGGGGAAACAGCA
GATTCGCCTGGATGACCAGAAAGAGCGAGGAAACCATCACCCCCTGGAACTTCGAGGAAGTGGTGGACAA
GGGCGCTTCCGCCCAGAGCTTCATCGAGCGGATGACCAACTTCGATAAGAACCTGCCCAACGAGAAGGTG
CTGCCCAAGCACAGCCTGCTGTACGAGTACTTCACCGTGTATAACGAGCTGACCAAAGTGAAATACGTGA
CCGAGGGAATGAGAAAGCCCGCCTTCCTGAGCGGCGAGCAGAAAAAGGCCATCGTGGACCTGCTGTTCAA
GACCAACCGGAAAGTGACCGTGAAGCAGCTGAAAGAGGACTACTTCAAGAAAATCGAGTGCTTCGACTCC
GTGGAAATCTCCGGCGTGGAAGATCGGTTCAACGCCTCCCTGGGCACATACCACGATCTGCTGAAAATTA
TCAAGGACAAGGACTTCCTGGACAATGAGGAAAACGAGGACATTCTGGAAGATATCGTGCTGACCCTGAC
ACTGTTTGAGGACAGAGAGATGATCGAGGAACGGCTGAAAACCTATGCCCACCTGTTCGACGACAAAGTG
ATGAAGCAGCTGAAGCGGCGGAGATACACCGGCTGGGGCAGGCTGAGCCGGAAGCTGATCAACGGCATCC
GGGACAAGCAGTCCGGCAAGACAATCCTGGATTTCCTGAAGTCCGACGGCTTCGCCAACAGAAACTTCAT
GCAGCTGATCCACGACGACAGCCTGACCTTTAAAGAGGACATCCAGAAAGCCCAGGTGTCCGGCCAGGGC
GATAGCCTGCACGAGCACATTGCCAATCTGGCCGGCAGCCCCGCCATTAAGAAGGGCATCCTGCAGACAG
TGAAGGTGGTGGACGAGCTCGTGAAAGTGATGGGCCGGCACAAGCCCGAGAACATCGTGATCGAAATGGC
CAGAGAGAACCAGACCACCCAGAAGGGACAGAAGAACAGCCGCGAGAGAATGAAGCGGATCGAAGAGGGC
ATCAAAGAGCTGGGCAGCCAGATCCTGAAAGAACACCCCGTGGAAAACACCCAGCTGCAGAACGAGAAGC
TGTACCTGTACTACCTGCAGAATGGGCGGGATATGTACGTGGACCAGGAACTGGACATCAACCGGCTGTC
CGACTACGATGTGGACCATATCGTGCCTCAGAGCTTTCTGAAGGACGACTCCATCGACAACAAGGTGCTG
ACCAGAAGCGACAAGAACCGGGGCAAGAGCGACAACGTGCCCTCCGAAGAGGTCGTGAAGAAGATGAAGA
ACTACTGGCGGCAGCTGCTGAACGCCAAGCTGATTACCCAGAGAAAGTTCGACAATCTGACCAAGGCCGA
GAGAGGCGGCCTGAGCGAACTGGATAAGGCCGGCTTCATCAAGAGACAGCTGGTGGAAACCCGGCAGATC
ACAAAGCACGTGGCACAGATCCTGGACTCCCGGATGAACACTAAGTACGACGAGAATGACAAGCTGATCC
GGGAAGTGAAAGTGATCACCCTGAAGTCCAAGCTGGTGTCCGATTTCCGGAAGGATTTCCAGTTTTACAA
AGTGCGCGAGATCAACAACTACCACCACGCCCACGACGCCTACCTGAACGCCGTCGTGGGAACCGCCCTG
ATCAAAAAGTACCCTAAGCTGGAAAGCGAGTTCGTGTACGGCGACTACAAGGTGTACGACGTGCGGAAGA
TGATCGCCAAGAGCGAGCAGGAAATCGGCAAGGCTACCGCCAAGTACTTCTTCTACAGCAACATCATGAA
CTTTTTCAAGACCGAGATTACCCTGGCCAACGGCGAGATCCGGAAGCGGCCTCTGATCGAGACAAACGGC
GAAACCGGGGAGATCGTGTGGGATAAGGGCCGGGATTTTGCCACCGTGCGGAAAGTGCTGAGCATGCCCC
AAGTGAATATCGTGAAAAAGACCGAGGTGCAGACAGGCGGCTTCAGCAAAGAGTCTATCCTGCCCAAGAG
GAACAGCGATAAGCTGATCGCCAGAAAGAAGGACTGGGACCCTAAGAAGTACGGCGGCTTCGACAGCCCC
ACCGTGGCCTATTCTGTGCTGGTGGTGGCCAAAGTGGAAAAGGGCAAGTCCAAGAAACTGAAGAGTGTGA
AAGAGCTGCTGGGGATCACCATCATGGAAAGAAGCAGCTTCGAGAAGAATCCCATCGACTTTCTGGAAGC
CAAGGGCTACAAAGAAGTGAAAAAGGACCTGATCATCAAGCTGCCTAAGTACTCCCTGTTCGAGCTGGAA
AACGGCCGGAAGAGAATGCTGGCCTCTGCCGGCGAACTGCAGAAGGGAAACGAACTGGCCCTGCCCTCCA
AATATGTGAACTTCCTGTACCTGGCCAGCCACTATGAGAAGCTGAAGGGCTCCCCCGAGGATAATGAGCA
GAAACAGCTGTTTGTGGAACAGCACAAGCACTACCTGGACGAGATCATCGAGCAGATCAGCGAGTTCTCC
AAGAGAGTGATCCTGGCCGACGCTAATCTGGACAAAGTGCTGTCCGCCTACAACAAGCACCGGGATAAGC
CCATCAGAGAGCAGGCCGAGAATATCATCCACCTGTTTACCCTGACCAATCTGGGAGCCCCTGCCGCCTT
CAAGTACTTTGACACCACCATCGACCGGAAGAGGTACACCAGCACCAAAGAGGTGCTGGACGCCACCCTG
ATCCACCAGAGCATCACCGGCCTGTACGAGACACGGATCGACCTGTCTCAGCTGGGAGGCGACAAAAGGC
CGGCGGCCACGAAAAAGGCCGGCCAGGCAAAAAAGAAAAAGTAAACCGGTGCGGCCGCAATCGATCGCCC
ACCCCAACTTGTTTATTGCAGCTTATAATGGTTACAAATAAAGCAATAGCATCACAAATTTCACAAATAA
AGCATTTTTTTCACTGCATTCTAGTTGTGGTTTGTCCAAACTCATCAATGTATCTTATCATGTCTGTATA
CCGTCGACCTCTAGCTAGAGCTTGGCGTAATCATGGTCATAGCTGTTTCCTGTGTGAAATTGTTATCCGC
TCACAATTCCACACAACATACGAGCCGGAAGCATAAAGTGTAAAGCCTGGGGTGCCTAATGAGTGAGCTA
ACTCACATTAATTGCGTTGCGCTCACTGCCCGCTTTCCAGTCGGGAAACCTGTCGTGCCAGCTGCATTAA
TGAATCGGCCAACGCGCGGGGAGAGGCGGTTTGCGTATTGGGCGCTCTTCCGCTTCCTCGCTCACTGACT
CGCTGCGCTCGGTCGTTCGGCTGCGGCGAGCGGTATCAGCTCACTCAAAGGACGGCCGCATAACTTCGTA
TAATGTATGCTATACGAAGTTATAAGCTTGGGCTGCAGGTCGAGGGATCTCCATAAGAGAAGAGGGACAG
CTATGACTGGGAGTAGTCAGGAGAGGAGGAAAAATCTGGCTAGTAAAACATGTAAGGAAAATTTTAGGGA
TGTTAAAGAAAAAAATAACACAAAACAAAATATAAAAAAAATCTAACCTCAAGTCAAGGCTTTTCTATGG
AATAAGGAATGGACAGCAGGGGGCTGTTTCATATACTGATGACCTCTTTATAGCCAACCTTTGTTCATGG
CAGCCAGCATATGGGCATATGTTGCCAAACTCTAAACCAAATACTCATTCTGATGTTTTAAATGATTTGC
CCTCCCATATGTCCTTCCGAGTGAGAGACACAAAAAATTCCAACACACTATTGCAATGAAAATAAATTTC
CTTTATTAGCCAGAAGTCAGATGCTCAAGGGGCTTCATGATGTCCCCATAATTTTTGGCAGAGGGAAAAA
GATCTCAGTGGTATTTGTGAGCCAGGGCATTGGCCACACCAGCCACCACCTTCTGATAGGCAGCCTGCAC
CTGAGGAGTGAATTCACGCGTTTTAGCCTGGCAGCATATCGAGATCGAAGTCATCGAGAGCGTCAGCAGG
GAGCATATCCAGATCAAAATCATCCAGGGCATCGGCGGGCAGCATGTCCAGGTCGAAGTCGTCCAGGGCG
TCGGTGGGTCCGCCGCTCTCGCACTTCAGCTGCTTCTCGAGGCCGCAGATGATCAGTTCCAGGCCGAACA
GGAAGGCGGGCTCGGCGCCCTGTCTGTCGAACAGCTCGATGGCCTGCTTCAGCAGGGGGGGCATGCTGTC
GGTGGTGGGTGTCTCTCTTTCCTCTTTGGCGACCTGGTGTTCCTGTTCTTCCAGCACGCAGCCCAGGGTG
AAGTGGCCCACGGCGCTCAGGGCGTACAGGGCGTTTTCCAGGCTGAAGCCCTGCTGGCACAGGAAGGCCA
GCTGGTTTTCCAGTGTCTCGTACTGCTTCTCGGTGGGTCTGGTGCCCAGGTGCACTTTGGCGCCGTCCCG
GTGGCTCAGCAGGGCGCATCTGTAGCTCTTGGCGTTGTTCCGCAGGAAGTCCTGCCAGCTCTCGCCTTCC
AGAGGGCAGCTGTGGGTGTGGTGCCGGTCCAGCATCTCGATGGGCAGGGCGTCCAGCAGGGCCCGCTTGT
TCTTCACGTGCCAGTACAGGGTGGGCTGTTCCACGCCCAGTTTCTGGGCCAGCTTCCGGGTGGTCAGGCC
CTCGATGCCCACGCCGTTCAGCAGTTCCAGGGCGCTGTTGATCACTTTGCTCTTGTCCAGCCGGCTCATG
TCGACATTCTTTGCCAAAATGATGAGACAGCACAATAACCAGCACGTTGCCCAGGAGCTGTAGGAAAAAG
AAGAAGGCATGAACATGGTTAGCAGAGGCTCTAGAGCCGCCGGTCACACGCCAGAAGCCGAACCCCGCCC
TGCCCCGTCCCCCCCGAAGGCAGCCGTCCCCCCGCGGACAGCCCCGAGGCTGGAGAGGGAGAAGGGGACG
GCGGCGCGGCGACGCACGAAGGCCCTCCCCGCCCATTTCCTTCCTGCCGGCGCCGCACCGCTTCGCCCCG
CGCCCGCTAGAGGGGGTGCGGCGGCGCCTCCCAGATTTCGGCTCCGCACAGATTTGGGACAAAGGAAGTC
CCTGCGCCCTCTCGCACGATTACCATAAAAGGCAATGGCTGCGGCTCGCCGCGCCTCGACAGCCGCCGGC
GCTCCGGGGGCCGCCGCGCCCCYCCCCCGAGCCCYCCCCGGCCCGMGGCGGCCCCGCCCCGCCCGGCACC
CCCMCCTGCCGCCACCCCCCGCCCGGCACGGCGAGCCCCGCGCCACGCCCCGTACGGAGCCCCGCACCCG
AAGCCGGGCCGTGCTCAGCAACTCGGGGAGGGGGGTGCAGGGGGGGTTGCAGCCCGACCGACGCGCCCAC
ACCCCCTGCTCACCCCCCCACGCACACACCCCGCACGCAGCCTTTGTTCCCCTCGCAGCCCCCCCCGCAC
CGCGGGGCACCGCCCCCGGCCGCGCTCCCCTCGCGCACACTGCGGAGCGCACAAAGCCCCGCGCCGCGCC
CGCAGCGCTCACAGCCGCCGGGCAGCGCGGAGCCGCACGCGGCGCTCCCCACGCACACACACACGCACGC
ACCCCCCGAGCCGCTCCCCCCGCACAAAGGGCCCTCCCGGAGCCCCTCAAGGCTTTCACGCAGCCACAGA
AAAGAAACAAGCCGTCATTAAACCAAGCGCTAATTACAGCCCGGAGGAGAAGGGCCGTCCCGCCCGCTCA
CCTGTGGGAGTAACGCGGTCAGTCAGAGCCGGGGCGGGCGGCGCGAGGCGGCGGCGGAGCGGGGCACGGG
GCGAAGGCAGCGCGCAGCGACTCCCGCCCGCCGCGCGCTTCGCTTTTTATAGGGCCGCCGCCGCCGCCGC
CTCGCCATAAAAGGAAACTTTCGGAGCGCGCCGCTCTGATTGGCTGCCGCCGCACCTCTCCGCCYCSCCC
CSCCCCSCCCCYCSCCCCSCCCCSCCCCSCCCGGCGCGCGCCCCCCCCCCCCCCCCGCCCCCATCGCTGC
ACAAAATAATTAAAAAATAAATAAATACAAAATTGGGGGTGGGGAGGGGGGGGAGATGGGGAGAGTGAAG
CAGAACGTGGGGCTCACCTCGACCATGGTAATAGCGATGACTAATACGTAGATGTACTGCCAAGTAGGAA
AGTCCCATAAGGTCATGTACTGGGCATAATGCCAGGCGGGCCATTTACCGTCATTGACGTCAATAGGGGG
CGTACTTGGCATATGATACACTTGATGTACTGCCAAGTGGGCAGTTTACCGTAAATACTCCACCCATTGA
CGTCAATGGAAAGTCCCTATTGGCGTTACTATGGGAACATACGTCATTATTGACGTCAATGGGCGGGGGT
CGTTGGGCGGTCAGCCAGGCGGGCCATTTACCGTAAGTTATGTAACGCGGAACTCCATATATGGGCTATG
AACTAATGACCCCGTAATTGATTACTATTAATAACTAGTCAATAATCAATGTCGAGACCCATAGAGCCCA
CCGCATCCCCAGCATGCCTGCTATTGTCTTCCCAATCCTCCCCCTTGCTGTCCTGCCCCACCCCACCCCC
CAGAATAGAATGACACCTACTCAGACAATGCGATGCAATTTCCTCATTTTATTAGGAAAGGACAGTGGGA
GTGGCACCTTCCAGGGTCAAGGAAGGCACGGGGGAGGGGCAAACAACAGATGGCTGGCAACTAGAAGGCA
CAGTCGAGGCTGATCAGCGGGTTTAAACGGGCCCTCTAGATCAGGCACCGGGCTTGCGGGTCATGCACCA
GGTGCGCGGTCCTTCGGGCACCTCGACGTCGGCGGTGACGGTGAAGCCGAGCCGCTCGTAGAAGGGGAGG
TTGCGGGGCGCGGAGGTCTCCAGGAAGGCGGGCACCCCGGCGCGCTCGGCCGCCTCCACTCCGGGGAGCA
CGACGGCGCTGCCCAGACCCTTGCCCTGGTGGTCGGGCGAGACGCCGACGGTGGCCAGGAACCACGCGGG
CTCCTTGGGCCGGTGCGGCGCCAGGAGGCCTTCCATCTGTTGCTGCGCGGCCAGCCGGGAACCGCTCAAC
TCGGCCATGCGCGGGCCGATCTCGGCGAACACCGCCCCCGCTTCGACGCTCTCCGGCGTGGTCCAGACCG
CCACCGCGGCGCCGTCGTCCGCGACCCACACCTTGCCGATGTCGAGCCCGACGCGCGTGAGGAAGAGTTC
TTGCAGCTCGGTGACCCGCTCGATGTGGCGGTCCGGATCGACGGTGTGGCGCGTGGCGGGGTAGTCGGCG
AACGCGGCGGCGAGGGTGCGTACGGCCCTGGGGACGTCGTCGCGGGTGGCGAGGCGCACCGTGGGCTTGT
ACTCGGTCATCTCGAGCCTAGGGCCGGGATTCTCCTCCACGTCACCGCATGTTAGAAGACTTCCTCTGCC
CTCTCCGCTGCCAGATCTCTCGAGGCCCTGTGGGAGGAAGAGAAGAGGTCAGAAGCTTATAACTTCGTAT
AATGTATGCTATACGAAGTTATTGCCCCACTGTGGGGTGGAGGGGACAGATAAAAGTACCCAGAACCAGA
GCCACATTAACCGGCCCTGGGAATATAAGGTGGTCCCAGCTCGGGGACACAGGATCCCTGGAGGCAGCAA
ACATGCTGTCCTGAAGTGGACATAGGGGCCCGGGTTGGAGGAAGAAGACTAGCTGAGCTCTCGGACCCCT
GGAAGATGCCATGACAGGGGGCTGGAAGAGCTAGCACAGACTAGAGAGGTAAGGGGGGTAGGGGAGCTGC
CCAAATGAAAGGAGTGAGAGGTGACCCGAATCCACAGGAGAACGGGGTGTCCAGGCAAAGAAAGCAAGAG
GATGGAGAGGTGGCTAAAGCCAGGGAGACGGGGTACTTTGGGGTTGTCCAGAAAAACGGTGATGATGCAG
GCCTACAAGAAGGGGAGGCGGGACGCAAGGGAGACATCCGTCGGAGAAGGCCATCCTAAGAAACGAGAGA
TGGCACAGGCCCCAGAAGGAGAAGGAAAAGGGAACCCAGCGAGTGAAGACGGCATGGGGTTGGGTGAGGG
AGGAGAGATGCCCGGAGAGGACCCAGACACGGGGAGGATCCGCTCAGAGGACATCACGTGGTGCAGCGCC
GAGAAGGAAGTGCTCCGGAAAGAGCATCCTTGGGCAGCAACACAGCAGAGAGCAAGGGGAAGAGGGAGTG
GAGGAAGACGGAACCTGAAGGAGGCGGCAGGGAAGGATCTGGGCCAGCCGTAGAGGTGACCCAGGCCACA
AGCTGCAGACAGAAAGCGGCACAGGCCCAGGGGAGAGAATGCTGGTCAGAGAAAGCA
