Features (pLannotate 1.2.2; 26 found; start..end, strand, type, name):
     13..53      +  promoter       AmpR promoter (fragment): bla
     54..914     +  CDS            AmpR: β-lactamase; bla; confers resistance to ampicillin, carbenicillin, and related antibiotics
   1085..1673    +  rep_origin     ori: high-copy-number ColE1/pMB1/pBR322/pUC origin of replication
   1721..2557    -  misc_feature   HA-R: right homology arm from the adeno-associated virus integration site (AAVS1) within intron 1 of the human PPP1R12C gene
   2584..2960    +  promoter       TRE3G promoter: 3rd-generation Tet-responsive promoter that can be activated by binding of Tet-On® 3G
   3103..4704    +  CDS            Cas9(N): N-terminal portion of Streptococcus pyogenes Cas9 (Zetsche et al., 2015)
   4705..7203    +  CDS            Cas9(C): C-terminal portion of Streptococcus pyogenes Cas9 (Zetsche et al., 2015)
   7204..7251    +  CDS            nucleoplasmin NLS: bipartite nuclear localization signal from nucleoplasmin
   7286..7407    +  polyA_signal   SV40 poly(A) signal: SV40 polyadenylation signal
   7478..7500    -  protein_bind   lac operator (fragment): The lac repressor binds to the lac operator to inhibit transcription in E. coli. This inhibition can be relieved by adding lactose or isopropyl-β-D-thiogalactopyranoside (IPTG). lac repressor encoded by lacI
   7504..7534    -  promoter       lac promoter: promoter for the E. coli lac operon
   7549..7570    -  protein_bind   CAP binding site: CAP binding activates transcription in the presence of cAMP. E. coli catabolite activator protein
   7583..7675    -  CDS            lacI (fragment): lac repressor; lacI; The lac repressor binds to the lac operator to inhibit transcription in E. coli. This inhibition can be relieved by adding lactose or isopropyl-β-D-thiogalactopyranoside (IPTG).
   7677..7749    -  rep_origin     RSF ori (fragment): Plasmids containing the RSF 1030 origin of replication can be propagated in E. coli cells that contain additional plasmids with compatible origins.
   7760..7793    -  protein_bind   loxP: Cre-mediated recombination occurs in the 8-bp core sequence (GCATACAT). Cre recombinase
   8142..8197    -  polyA_signal   β-globin poly(A) signal: rabbit β-globin polyadenylation signal (Gil and Proudfoot, 1987)
   8268..8348    -  CDS            HBB (fragment): HBB_PONPY - Experimental evidence at transcript level: Swiss-Prot protein existence level 2. Involved in oxygen transport from the lung to the various peripheral tissues. From Pongo pygmaeus (Bornean orangutan).
   8481..9098    -  CDS            tetR: TETR2_ECOLX - Experimental evidence at protein level: Swiss-Prot protein existence level 1. TetR is the repressor of the tetracycline resistance element; its N-terminal region forms a helix-turn-helix structure and binds DNA. Binding of tetracycline to TetR reduces the repressor affinity for the tetracycline resistance gene (tetA) promoter operator sites. From Escherichia coli.
   9157..10174   -  intron         chimeric intron: chimera between introns from chicken β-actin and rabbit β-globin
  10176..10453   -  promoter       chicken β-actin promoter: No description available
  10455..10834   -  enhancer       CMV enhancer: human cytomegalovirus immediate early enhancer
  10840..11064   -  polyA_signal   bGH poly(A) signal: bovine growth hormone polyadenylation signal
  11102..11701   -  CDS            PuroR: puromycin N-acetyltransferase; pac from Streptomyces alboniger; confers resistance to puromycin
  11788..11813   -  misc_feature   SA: splice acceptor site
  11820..11853   -  protein_bind   loxP: Cre-mediated recombination occurs in the 8-bp core sequence (GCATACAT). Cre recombinase
  11855..12658   -  misc_feature   HA-L: left homology arm from the adeno-associated virus integration site (AAVS1) within intron 1 of the human PPP1R12C gene
>Addgene plasmid #73500 | pAAVS1-PDi-CRISPRn | analyzer sequence | sequence record 135864
AAGGGCGAATTCAACCCTGATAAATGCTTCAATAATATTGAAAAAGGAAGAGTATGAGTATTCAACATTT
CCGTGTCGCCCTTATTCCCTTTTTTGCGGCATTTTGCCTTCCTGTTTTTGCTCACCCAGAAACGCTGGTG
AAAGTAAAAGATGCTGAAGATCAGTTGGGTGCACGAGTGGGTTACATCGAACTGGATCTCAACAGCGGTA
AGATCCTTGAGAGTTTTCGCCCCGAAGAACGTTTTCCAATGATGAGCACTTTTAAAGTTCTGCTATGTGG
CGCGGTATTATCCCGTATTGACGCCGGGCAAGAGCAACTCGGTCGCCGCATACACTATTCTCAGAATGAC
TTGGTTGAGTACTCACCAGTCACAGAAAAGCATCTTACGGATGGCATGACAGTAAGAGAATTATGCAGTG
CTGCCATAACCATGAGTGATAACACTGCGGCCAACTTACTTCTGACAACGATCGGAGGACCGAAGGAGCT
AACCGCTTTTTTGCACAACATGGGGGATCATGTAACTCGCCTTGATCGTTGGGAACCGGAGCTGAATGAA
GCCATACCAAACGACGAGCGTGACACCACGATGCCTGTAGCAATGGCAACAACGTTGCGCAAACTATTAA
CTGGCGAACTACTTACTCTAGCTTCCCGGCAACAATTAATAGACTGGATGGAGGCGGATAAAGTTGCAGG
ACCACTTCTGCGCTCGGCCCTTCCGGCTGGCTGGTTTATTGCTGATAAATCTGGAGCCGGTGAGCGTGGG
TCTCGCGGTATCATTGCAGCACTGGGGCCAGATGGTAAGCCCTCCCGTATCGTAGTTATCTACACGACGG
GGAGTCAGGCAACTATGGATGAACGAAATAGACAGATCGCTGAGATAGGTGCCTCACTGATTAAGCATTG
GTAACTGTCAGACCAAGTTTACTCATATATACTTTAGATTGATTTAAAACTTCATTTTTAATTTAAAAGG
ATCTAGGTGAAGATCCTTTTTGATAATCTCATGACCAAAATCCCTTAACGTGAGTTTTCGTTCCACTGAG
CGTCAGACCCCGTAGAAAAGATCAAAGGATCTTCTTGAGATCCTTTTTTTCTGCGCGTAATCTGCTGCTT
GCAAACAAAAAAACCACCGCTACCAGCGGTGGTTTGTTTGCCGGATCAAGAGCTACCAACTCTTTTTCCG
AAGGTAACTGGCTTCAGCAGAGCGCAGATACCAAATACTGTCCTTCTAGTGTAGCCGTAGTTAGGCCACC
ACTTCAAGAACTCTGTAGCACCGCCTACATACCTCGCTCTGCTAATCCTGTTACCAGTGGCTGCTGCCAG
TGGCGATAAGTCGTGTCTTACCGGGTTGGACTCAAGACGATAGTTACCGGATAAGGCGCAGCGGTCGGGC
TGAACGGGGGGTTCGTGCACACAGCCCAGCTTGGAGCGAACGACCTACACCGAACTGAGATACCTACAGC
GTGAGCTATGAGAAAGCGCCACGCTTCCCGAAGGGAGAAAGGCGGACAGGTATCCGGTAAGCGGCAGGGT
CGGAACAGGAGAGCGCACGAGGGAGCTTCCAGGGGGAAACGCCTGGTATCTTTATAGTCCTGTCGGGTTT
CGCCACCTCTGACTTGAGCGTCGATTTTTGTGATGCTCGTCAGGGGGGCGGAGCCTATGGAAAAACGCCA
GCAACGCGGCCTTTTTACGGTTCCTGGCGAATTCGCCCTTAGAGCAGAGCCAGGAACCCCTGTAGGGAAG
GGGCAGGAGAGCCAGGGGCATGAGATGGTGGACGAGGAAGGGGGACAGGGAAGCCTGAGCGCCTCTCCTG
GGCTTGCCAAGGACTCAAACCCAGAAGCCCAGAGCAGGGCCTTAGGGAAGCGGGACCCTGCTCTGGGCGG
AGGAATATGTCCCAGATAGCACTGGGGACTCTTTAAGGAAAGAAGGATGGAGAAAGAGAAAGGGAGTAGA
GGCGGCCACGACCTGGTGAACACCTAGGACGCACCATTCTCACAAAGGGAGTTTTCCACACGGACACCCC
CCTCCTCACCACAGCCCTGCCAGGACGGGGCTGGCTACTGGCCTTATCTCACAGGTAAAACTGACGCACG
GAGGAACAATATAAATTGGGGACTAGAAAGGTGAAGAGCCAAAGTTAGAACTCAGGACCAACTTATTCTG
ATTTTGTTTTTCCAAACTGCTTCTCCTCTTGGGAAGTGTAAGGAAGCTGCAGCACCAGGATCAGTGAAAC
GCACCAGACAGCCGCGTCAGAGCAGCTCAGGTTCTGGGAGAGGGTAGCGCAGGGTGGCCACTGAGAACCG
GGCAGGTCACGCATCCCCCCCTTCCCTCCCACCCCCTGCCAAGCTCTCCCTCCCAGGATCCTCTCTGGCT
CCATCGTAAGCAAACCTTAGAGGTTCTGGCAAGGAGAGAGATGGCTCCAGGAAATGGGGGTGTGTCACCA
GATAAGGAATCTGCCTAACAGGAGGTGGGGGTTAGACCCAATATCAGGAGACTAGGAAGGAGGAGGCCTA
AGGATGGGGCTTTTCTGTCACCAATCCTGTCCCTAGTAAAGCTGATATCTCCACCCCACAGTGGTTTACT
CCCTATCAGTGATAGAGAACGTATGAAGAGTTTACTCCCTATCAGTGATAGAGAACGTATGCAGACTTTA
CTCCCTATCAGTGATAGAGAACGTATAAGGAGTTTACTCCCTATCAGTGATAGAGAACGTATGACCAGTT
TACTCCCTATCAGTGATAGAGAACGTATCTACAGTTTACTCCCTATCAGTGATAGAGAACGTATATCCAG
TTTACTCCCTATCAGTGATAGAGAACGTATAAGCTTTAGGCGTGTACGGTGGGCGCCTATAAAAGCAGAG
CTCGTTTAGTGAACCGTCAGATCGCCTGGAGCAATTCCACAACACTTTTGTCTTATACCAACTTTCCGTA
CCACTTCCTACCCTCGTAAACTTAAGGTTAATTAACGCCACCATGGACTATAAGGACCACGACGGAGACT
ACAAGGATCATGATATTGATTACAAAGACGATGACGATAAGATGGCCCCAAAGAAGAAGCGGAAGGTCGG
TATCCACGGAGTCCCAGCAGCCGACAAGAAGTACAGCATCGGCCTGGACATCGGCACCAACTCTGTGGGC
TGGGCCGTGATCACCGACGAGTACAAGGTGCCCAGCAAGAAATTCAAGGTGCTGGGCAACACCGACCGGC
ACAGCATCAAGAAGAACCTGATCGGAGCCCTGCTGTTCGACAGCGGCGAAACAGCCGAGGCCACCCGGCT
GAAGAGAACCGCCAGAAGAAGATACACCAGACGGAAGAACCGGATCTGCTATCTGCAAGAGATCTTCAGC
AACGAGATGGCCAAGGTGGACGACAGCTTCTTCCACAGACTGGAAGAGTCCTTCCTGGTGGAAGAGGATA
AGAAGCACGAGCGGCACCCCATCTTCGGCAACATCGTGGACGAGGTGGCCTACCACGAGAAGTACCCCAC
CATCTACCACCTGAGAAAGAAACTGGTGGACAGCACCGACAAGGCCGACCTGCGGCTGATCTATCTGGCC
CTGGCCCACATGATCAAGTTCCGGGGCCACTTCCTGATCGAGGGCGACCTGAACCCCGACAACAGCGACG
TGGACAAGCTGTTCATCCAGCTGGTGCAGACCTACAACCAGCTGTTCGAGGAAAACCCCATCAACGCCAG
CGGCGTGGACGCCAAGGCCATCCTGTCTGCCAGACTGAGCAAGAGCAGACGGCTGGAAAATCTGATCGCC
CAGCTGCCCGGCGAGAAGAAGAATGGCCTGTTCGGAAACCTGATTGCCCTGAGCCTGGGCCTGACCCCCA
ACTTCAAGAGCAACTTCGACCTGGCCGAGGATGCCAAACTGCAGCTGAGCAAGGACACCTACGACGACGA
CCTGGACAACCTGCTGGCCCAGATCGGCGACCAGTACGCCGACCTGTTTCTGGCCGCCAAGAACCTGTCC
GACGCCATCCTGCTGAGCGACATCCTGAGAGTGAACACCGAGATCACCAAGGCCCCCCTGAGCGCCTCTA
TGATCAAGAGATACGACGAGCACCACCAGGACCTGACCCTGCTGAAAGCTCTCGTGCGGCAGCAGCTGCC
TGAGAAGTACAAAGAGATTTTCTTCGACCAGAGCAAGAACGGCTACGCCGGCTACATTGACGGCGGAGCC
AGCCAGGAAGAGTTCTACAAGTTCATCAAGCCCATCCTGGAAAAGATGGACGGCACCGAGGAACTGCTCG
TGAAGCTGAACAGAGAGGACCTGCTGCGGAAGCAGCGGACCTTCGACAACGGCAGCATCCCCCACCAGAT
CCACCTGGGAGAGCTGCACGCCATTCTGCGGCGGCAGGAAGATTTTTACCCATTCCTGAAGGACAACCGG
GAAAAGATCGAGAAGATCCTGACCTTCCGCATCCCCTACTACGTGGGCCCTCTGGCCAGGGGAAACAGCA
GATTCGCCTGGATGACCAGAAAGAGCGAGGAAACCATCACCCCCTGGAACTTCGAGGAAGTGGTGGACAA
GGGCGCTTCCGCCCAGAGCTTCATCGAGCGGATGACCAACTTCGATAAGAACCTGCCCAACGAGAAGGTG
CTGCCCAAGCACAGCCTGCTGTACGAGTACTTCACCGTGTATAACGAGCTGACCAAAGTGAAATACGTGA
CCGAGGGAATGAGAAAGCCCGCCTTCCTGAGCGGCGAGCAGAAAAAGGCCATCGTGGACCTGCTGTTCAA
GACCAACCGGAAAGTGACCGTGAAGCAGCTGAAAGAGGACTACTTCAAGAAAATCGAGTGCTTCGACTCC
GTGGAAATCTCCGGCGTGGAAGATCGGTTCAACGCCTCCCTGGGCACATACCACGATCTGCTGAAAATTA
TCAAGGACAAGGACTTCCTGGACAATGAGGAAAACGAGGACATTCTGGAAGATATCGTGCTGACCCTGAC
ACTGTTTGAGGACAGAGAGATGATCGAGGAACGGCTGAAAACCTATGCCCACCTGTTCGACGACAAAGTG
ATGAAGCAGCTGAAGCGGCGGAGATACACCGGCTGGGGCAGGCTGAGCCGGAAGCTGATCAACGGCATCC
GGGACAAGCAGTCCGGCAAGACAATCCTGGATTTCCTGAAGTCCGACGGCTTCGCCAACAGAAACTTCAT
GCAGCTGATCCACGACGACAGCCTGACCTTTAAAGAGGACATCCAGAAAGCCCAGGTGTCCGGCCAGGGC
GATAGCCTGCACGAGCACATTGCCAATCTGGCCGGCAGCCCCGCCATTAAGAAGGGCATCCTGCAGACAG
TGAAGGTGGTGGACGAGCTCGTGAAAGTGATGGGCCGGCACAAGCCCGAGAACATCGTGATCGAAATGGC
CAGAGAGAACCAGACCACCCAGAAGGGACAGAAGAACAGCCGCGAGAGAATGAAGCGGATCGAAGAGGGC
ATCAAAGAGCTGGGCAGCCAGATCCTGAAAGAACACCCCGTGGAAAACACCCAGCTGCAGAACGAGAAGC
TGTACCTGTACTACCTGCAGAATGGGCGGGATATGTACGTGGACCAGGAACTGGACATCAACCGGCTGTC
CGACTACGATGTGGACCATATCGTGCCTCAGAGCTTTCTGAAGGACGACTCCATCGACAACAAGGTGCTG
ACCAGAAGCGACAAGAACCGGGGCAAGAGCGACAACGTGCCCTCCGAAGAGGTCGTGAAGAAGATGAAGA
ACTACTGGCGGCAGCTGCTGAACGCCAAGCTGATTACCCAGAGAAAGTTCGACAATCTGACCAAGGCCGA
GAGAGGCGGCCTGAGCGAACTGGATAAGGCCGGCTTCATCAAGAGACAGCTGGTGGAAACCCGGCAGATC
ACAAAGCACGTGGCACAGATCCTGGACTCCCGGATGAACACTAAGTACGACGAGAATGACAAGCTGATCC
GGGAAGTGAAAGTGATCACCCTGAAGTCCAAGCTGGTGTCCGATTTCCGGAAGGATTTCCAGTTTTACAA
AGTGCGCGAGATCAACAACTACCACCACGCCCACGACGCCTACCTGAACGCCGTCGTGGGAACCGCCCTG
ATCAAAAAGTACCCTAAGCTGGAAAGCGAGTTCGTGTACGGCGACTACAAGGTGTACGACGTGCGGAAGA
TGATCGCCAAGAGCGAGCAGGAAATCGGCAAGGCTACCGCCAAGTACTTCTTCTACAGCAACATCATGAA
CTTTTTCAAGACCGAGATTACCCTGGCCAACGGCGAGATCCGGAAGCGGCCTCTGATCGAGACAAACGGC
GAAACCGGGGAGATCGTGTGGGATAAGGGCCGGGATTTTGCCACCGTGCGGAAAGTGCTGAGCATGCCCC
AAGTGAATATCGTGAAAAAGACCGAGGTGCAGACAGGCGGCTTCAGCAAAGAGTCTATCCTGCCCAAGAG
GAACAGCGATAAGCTGATCGCCAGAAAGAAGGACTGGGACCCTAAGAAGTACGGCGGCTTCGACAGCCCC
ACCGTGGCCTATTCTGTGCTGGTGGTGGCCAAAGTGGAAAAGGGCAAGTCCAAGAAACTGAAGAGTGTGA
AAGAGCTGCTGGGGATCACCATCATGGAAAGAAGCAGCTTCGAGAAGAATCCCATCGACTTTCTGGAAGC
CAAGGGCTACAAAGAAGTGAAAAAGGACCTGATCATCAAGCTGCCTAAGTACTCCCTGTTCGAGCTGGAA
AACGGCCGGAAGAGAATGCTGGCCTCTGCCGGCGAACTGCAGAAGGGAAACGAACTGGCCCTGCCCTCCA
AATATGTGAACTTCCTGTACCTGGCCAGCCACTATGAGAAGCTGAAGGGCTCCCCCGAGGATAATGAGCA
GAAACAGCTGTTTGTGGAACAGCACAAGCACTACCTGGACGAGATCATCGAGCAGATCAGCGAGTTCTCC
AAGAGAGTGATCCTGGCCGACGCTAATCTGGACAAAGTGCTGTCCGCCTACAACAAGCACCGGGATAAGC
CCATCAGAGAGCAGGCCGAGAATATCATCCACCTGTTTACCCTGACCAATCTGGGAGCCCCTGCCGCCTT
CAAGTACTTTGACACCACCATCGACCGGAAGAGGTACACCAGCACCAAAGAGGTGCTGGACGCCACCCTG
ATCCACCAGAGCATCACCGGCCTGTACGAGACACGGATCGACCTGTCTCAGCTGGGAGGCGACAAAAGGC
CGGCGGCCACGAAAAAGGCCGGCCAGGCAAAAAAGAAAAAGTAAACCGGTGCGGCCGCAATCGATCGCCC
ACCCCAACTTGTTTATTGCAGCTTATAATGGTTACAAATAAAGCAATAGCATCACAAATTTCACAAATAA
AGCATTTTTTTCACTGCATTCTAGTTGTGGTTTGTCCAAACTCATCAATGTATCTTATCATGTCTGTATA
CCGTCGACCTCTAGCTAGAGCTTGGCGTAATCATGGTCATAGCTGTTTCCTGTGTGAAATTGTTATCCGC
TCACAATTCCACACAACATACGAGCCGGAAGCATAAAGTGTAAAGCCTGGGGTGCCTAATGAGTGAGCTA
ACTCACATTAATTGCGTTGCGCTCACTGCCCGCTTTCCAGTCGGGAAACCTGTCGTGCCAGCTGCATTAA
TGAATCGGCCAACGCGCGGGGAGAGGCGGTTTGCGTATTGGGCGCTCTTCCGCTTCCTCGCTCACTGACT
CGCTGCGCTCGGTCGTTCGGCTGCGGCGAGCGGTATCAGCTCACTCAAAGGACGGCCGCATAACTTCGTA
TAATGTATGCTATACGAAGTTATAAGCTTGGGCTGCAGGTCGAGGGATCTCCATAAGAGAAGAGGGACAG
CTATGACTGGGAGTAGTCAGGAGAGGAGGAAAAATCTGGCTAGTAAAACATGTAAGGAAAATTTTAGGGA
TGTTAAAGAAAAAAATAACACAAAACAAAATATAAAAAAAATCTAACCTCAAGTCAAGGCTTTTCTATGG
AATAAGGAATGGACAGCAGGGGGCTGTTTCATATACTGATGACCTCTTTATAGCCAACCTTTGTTCATGG
CAGCCAGCATATGGGCATATGTTGCCAAACTCTAAACCAAATACTCATTCTGATGTTTTAAATGATTTGC
CCTCCCATATGTCCTTCCGAGTGAGAGACACAAAAAATTCCAACACACTATTGCAATGAAAATAAATTTC
CTTTATTAGCCAGAAGTCAGATGCTCAAGGGGCTTCATGATGTCCCCATAATTTTTGGCAGAGGGAAAAA
GATCTCAGTGGTATTTGTGAGCCAGGGCATTGGCCACACCAGCCACCACCTTCTGATAGGCAGCCTGCAC
CTGAGGAGTGAATTCACGCGTTTAGCCTGGCAGCATATCGAGATCGAAGTCATCGAGAGCGTCAGCAGGG
AGCATATCCAGATCAAAATCATCCAGGGCATCGGCGGGCAGCATGTCCAGGTCGAAGTCGTCCAGGGCGT
CGGTGGGTCCGCCGCTCTCGCACTTCAGCTGCTTCTCGAGGCCGCAGATGATCAGTTCCAGGCCGAACAG
GAAGGCGGGCTCGGCGCCCTGTCTGTCGAACAGCTCGATGGCCTGCTTCAGCAGGGGGGGCATGCTGTCG
GTGGTGGGTGTCTCTCTTTCCTCTTTGGCGACCTGGTGTTCCTGTTCTTCCAGCACGCAGCCCAGGGTGA
AGTGGCCCACGGCGCTCAGGGCGTACAGGGCGTTTTCCAGGCTGAAGCCCTGCTGGCACAGGAAGGCCAG
CTGGTTTTCCAGTGTCTCGTACTGCTTCTCGGTGGGTCTGGTGCCCAGGTGCACTTTGGCGCCGTCCCGG
TGGCTCAGCAGGGCGCATCTGTAGCTCTTGGCGTTGTTCCGCAGGAAGTCCTGCCAGCTCTCGCCTTCCA
GAGGGCAGCTGTGGGTGTGGTGCCGGTCCAGCATCTCGATGGGCAGGGCGTCCAGCAGGGCCCGCTTGTT
CTTCACGTGCCAGTACAGGGTGGGCTGTTCCACGCCCAGTTTCTGGGCCAGCTTCCGGGTGGTCAGGCCC
TCGATGCCCACGCCGTTCAGCAGTTCCAGGGCGCTGTTGATCACTTTGCTCTTGTCCAGCCGGCTCATGT
CGACATTCTTTGCCAAAATGATGAGACAGCACAATAACCAGCACGTTGCCCAGGAGCTGTAGGAAAAAGA
AGAAGGCATGAACATGGTTAGCAGAGGCTCTAGAGCCGCCGGTCACACGCCAGAAGCCGAACCCCGCCCT
GCCCCGTCCCCCCCGAAGGCAGCCGTCCCCCCGCGGACAGCCCCGAGGCTGGAGAGGGAGAAGGGGACGG
CGGCGCGGCGACGCACGAAGGCCCTCCCCGCCCATTTCCTTCCTGCCGGCGCCGCACCGCTTCGCCCCGC
GCCCGCTAGAGGGGGTGCGGCGGCGCCTCCCAGATTTCGGCTCCGCACAGATTTGGGACAAAGGAAGTCC
CTGCGCCCTCTCGCACGATTACCATAAAAGGCAATGGCTGCGGCTCGCCGCGCCTCGACAGCCGCCGGCG
CTCCGGGGGCCGCCGCGCCCCTCCCCCGAGCCCTCCCCGGCCCGAGGCGGCCCCGCCCCGCCCGGCACCC
CCACCTGCCGCCACCCCCCGCCCGGCACGGCGAGCCCCGCGCCACGCCCCGTACGGAGCCCCGCACCCGA
AGCCGGGCCGTGCTCAGCAACTCGGGGAGGGGGGTGCAGGGGGGGTTGCAGCCCGACCGACGCGCCCACA
CCCCCTGCTCACCCCCCCACGCACACACCCCGCACGCAGCCTTTGTTCCCCTCGCAGCCCCCCCCGCACC
GCGGGGCACCGCCCCCGGCCGCGCTCCCCTCGCGCACACTGCGGAGCGCACAAAGCCCCGCGCCGCGCCC
GCAGCGCTCACAGCCGCCGGGCAGCGCGGAGCCGCACGCGGCGCTCCCCACGCACACACACACGCACGCA
CCCCCCGAGCCGCTCCCCCCGCACAAAGGGCCCTCCCGGAGCCCCTCAAGGCTTTCACGCAGCCACAGAA
AAGAAACAAGCCGTCATTAAACCAAGCGCTAATTACAGCCCGGAGGAGAAGGGCCGTCCCGCCCGCTCAC
CTGTGGGAGTAACGCGGTCAGTCAGAGCCGGGGCGGGCGGCGCGAGGCGGCGGCGGAGCGGGGCACGGGG
CGAAGGCAGCGTCGCAGCGACTCCCCGCCCGCCGCGCGCTTCGCTTTTTATAGGGCCGCCGCCGCCGCCG
CCTCGCCATAAAAGGAAACTTTCGGAGCGCGCCGCTCTGATTGGCTGCCGCCGCACCTCTCCGCCTCGCC
CCGCCCCGCCCCTCGCCCCGCCCCGCCCCGCCTGGCGCGCGCCCCCCCCCCCCCCCCGCCCCCATCGCTG
CACAAAATAATTAAAAAATAAATAAATACAAAATTGGGGGTGGGGAGGGGGGGGAGATGGGGAGAGTGAA
GCAGAACGTGGGGCTCACCTCGACCATGGTAATAGCGATGACTAATACGTAGATGTACTGCCAAGTAGGA
AAGTCCCATAAGGTCATGTACTGGGCATAATGCCAGGCGGGCCATTTACCGTCATTGACGTCAATAGGGG
GCGTACTTGGCATATGATACACTTGATGTACTGCCAAGTGGGCAGTTTACCGTAAATACTCCACCCATTG
ACGTCAATGGAAAGTCCCTATTGGCGTTACTATGGGAACATACGTCATTATTGACGTCAATGGGCGGGGG
TCGTTGGGCGGTCAGCCAGGCGGGCCATTTACCGTAAGTTATGTAACGCGGAACTCCATATATGGGCTAT
GAACTAATGACCCCGTAATTGATTACTATTAATAACTAGTCAATAATCAATGTCGAGACCCATAGAGCCC
ACCGCATCCCCAGCATGCCTGCTATTGTCTTCCCAATCCTCCCCCTTGCTGTCCTGCCCCACCCCACCCC
CCAGAATAGAATGACACCTACTCAGACAATGCGATGCAATTTCCTCATTTTATTAGGAAAGGACAGTGGG
AGTGGCACCTTCCAGGGTCAAGGAAGGCACGGGGGAGGGGCAAACAACAGATGGCTGGCAACTAGAAGGC
ACAGTCGAGGCTGATCAGCGGGTTTAAACGGGCCCTCTAGATCAGGCACCGGGCTTGCGGGTCATGCACC
AGGTGCGCGGTCCTTCGGGCACCTCGACGTCGGCGGTGACGGTGAAGCCGAGCCGCTCGTAGAAGGGGAG
GTTGCGGGGCGCGGAGGTCTCCAGGAAGGCGGGCACCCCGGCGCGCTCGGCCGCCTCCACTCCGGGGAGC
ACGACGGCGCTGCCCAGACCCTTGCCCTGGTGGTCGGGCGAGACGCCGACGGTGGCCAGGAACCACGCGG
GCTCCTTGGGCCGGTGCGGCGCCAGGAGGCCTTCCATCTGTTGCTGCGCGGCCAGCCGGGAACCGCTCAA
CTCGGCCATGCGCGGGCCGATCTCGGCGAACACCGCCCCCGCTTCGACGCTCTCCGGCGTGGTCCAGACC
GCCACCGCGGCGCCGTCGTCCGCGACCCACACCTTGCCGATGTCGAGCCCGACGCGCGTGAGGAAGAGTT
CTTGCAGCTCGGTGACCCGCTCGATGTGGCGGTCCGGATCGACGGTGTGGCGCGTGGCGGGGTAGTCGGC
GAACGCGGCGGCGAGGGTGCGTACGGCCCTGGGGACGTCGTCGCGGGTGGCGAGGCGCACCGTGGGCTTG
TACTCGGTCATCTCGAGCCTAGGGCCGGGATTCTCCTCCACGTCACCGCATGTTAGAAGACTTCCTCTGC
CCTCTCCGCTGCCAGATCTCTCGAGGCCCTGTGGGAGGAAGAGAAGAGGTCAGAAGCTTATAACTTCGTA
TAATGTATGCTATACGAAGTTATTGCCCCACTGTGGGGTGGAGGGGACAGATAAAAGTACCCAGAACCAG
AGCCACATTAACCGGCCCTGGGAATATAAGGTGGTCCCAGCTCGGGGACACAGGATCCCTGGAGGCAGCA
AACATGCTGTCCTGAAGTGGACATAGGGGCCCGGGTTGGAGGAAGAAGACTAGCTGAGCTCTCGGACCCC
TGGAAGATGCCATGACAGGGGGCTGGAAGAGCTAGCACAGACTAGAGAGGTAAGGGGGGTAGGGGAGCTG
CCCAAATGAAAGGAGTGAGAGGTGACCCGAATCCACAGGAGAACGGGGTGTCCAGGCAAAGAAAGCAAGA
GGATGGAGAGGTGGCTAAAGCCAGGGAGACGGGGTACTTTGGGGTTGTCCAGAAAAACGGTGATGATGCA
GGCCTACAAGAAGGGGAGGCGGGACGCAAGGGAGACATCCGTCGGAGAAGGCCATCCTAAGAAACGAGAG
ATGGCACAGGCCCCAGAAGGAGAAGGAAAAGGGAACCCAGCGAGTGAAGACGGCATGGGGTTGGGTGAGG
GAGGAGAGATGCCCGGAGAGGACCCAGACACGGGGAGGATCCGCTCAGAGGACATCACGTGGTGCAGCGC
CGAGAAGGAAGTGCTCCGGAAAGAGCATCCTTGGGCAGCAACACAGCAGAGAGCAAGGGGAAGAGGGAGT
GGAGGAAGACGGAACCTGAAGGAGGCGGCAGGGAAGGATCTGGGCCAGCCGTAGAGGTGACCCAGGCCAC
AAGCTGCAGACAGAAAGCGGCACAGGCCCAGGGGAGAGAATGCTGGTCAGAGAAAGCA
