>Addgene plasmid #73500 | pAAVS1-PDi-CRISPRn | addgene partial sequence | sequence record 168100 | hSpCas9-R1 5'-CGCTCGTGCTTCTTATCCTC-3'
AGCTGTCGTCCACCTTGGCCATCTCGTTGCTGAAGATCTCTTGCAGATAGCAGATCCGGTTCTTCCGTCT
GGTGTATCTTCTTCTGGCGGTTCTCTTCAGCCGGGTGGCCTCGGCTGTTTCGCCGCTGTCGAACAGCAGG
GCTCCGATCAGGTTCTTCTTGATGCTGTGCCGGTCGGTGTTGCCCAGCACCTTGAATTTCTTGCTGGGCA
CCTTGTACTCGTCGGTGATCACGGCCCAGCCCACAGAGTTGGTGCCGATGTCCAGGCCGATGCTGTACTT
CTTGTCGGCTGCTGGGACTCCGTGGATACCGACCTTCCGCTTCTTCTTTGGGGCCATCTTATCGTCATCG
TCTTTGTAATCAATATCATGATCCTTGTAGTCTCCGTCGTGGTCCTTATAGTCCATGGTGGCGTTAATTA
ACCTTAAGTTTACGAGGGTAGGAAGTGGTACGGAAAGTTGGTATAAGACAAAAGTGTTGTGGAATTGCTC
CAGGCGATCTGACGGTTCACTAAACGAGCTCTGCTTTTATAGGCGCCCACCGTACACGCCTAAAGCTTAT
ACGTTCTCTATCACTGATAGGGAGTAAACTGGATATACGTTCTCTATCACTGATAGGGAGTAAACTGTAG
ATACGTTCTCTATCACTGATAGGGAGTAAACTGGTCATACGTTCTCTATCACTGATAGGGAGTAAACTCC
TTATACGTTCTCTATCACTGATAGGGAGTAAAGTCTGCATACGTTCTCTATCACTGATAGGGAGTAAACT
CTTCATACGTTCTCTATCACTGATAGGGAGTAAACCACTGTGGGGTGGAGATATCAGCTTTACTAGGGAC
AGGATTGGTGACAGAAAAGCCCCATCCTTAGGCCTCCTCCTTCCTAGTCTCCTGATATTGGGTCTAACCC
CCACCTCCTGTTAGGCAGATTC
