>Addgene plasmid #73500 | pAAVS1-PDi-CRISPRn | addgene partial sequence | sequence record 168103 | Bglob-pA-R 5'-ttttggcagagggaaaaaga-3'
CCAGCCACCACCTTCTGATAGGCAGCCTGCACCTGAGGAGTGAATTCACGCGTTTTAGCCTGGCAGCATA
TCGAGATCGAAGTCATCGAGAGCGTCAGCAGGGAGCATATCCAGATCAAAATCATCCAGGGCATCGGCGG
GCAGCATGTCCAGGTCGAAGTCGTCCAGGGCGTCGGTGGGTCCGCCGCTCTCGCACTTCAGCTGCTTCTC
GAGGCCGCAGATGATCAGTTCCAGGCCGAACAGGAAGGCGGGCTCGGCGCCCTGTCTGTCGAACAGCTCG
ATGGCCTGCTTCAGCAGGGGGGGCATGCTGTCGGTGGTGGGTGTCTCTCTTTCCTCTTTGGCGACCTGGT
GTTCCTGTTCTTCCAGCACGCAGCCCAGGGTGAAGTGGCCCACGGCGCTCAGGGCGTACAGGGCGTTTTC
CAGGCTGAAGCCCTGCTGGCACAGGAAGGCCAGCTGGTTTTCCAGTGTCTCGTACTGCTTCTCGGTGGGT
CTGGTGCCCAGGTGCACTTTGGCGCCGTCCCGGTGGCTCAGCAGGGCGCATCTGTAGCTCTTGGCGTTGT
TCCGCAGGAAGTCCTGCCAGCTCTCGCCTTCCAGAGGGCAGCTGTGGGTGTGGTGCCGGTCCAGCATCTC
GATGGGCAGGGCGTCCAGCAGGGCCCGCTTGTTCTTCACGTGCCAGTACAGGGTGGGCTGTTCCACGCCC
AGTTTCTGGGCCAGCTTCCGGGTGGTCAGGCCCTCGATGCCCACGCCGTTCAGCAGTTCCAGGGCGCTGT
TGATCACTTTGCTCTTGTCCAGCCGGCTCATGTCGACATTCTTTGCCAAAATGATGAGACAGCACAATAA
CCAGCACGTTGCCCAGGAGCTGTAGGA
