>Addgene plasmid #73500 | pAAVS1-PDi-CRISPRn | addgene partial sequence | sequence record 168104 | pBR322ori-F 5'-GGGAAACGCCTGGTATCTTT-3'
TTGAGCGTCGATTTTTGTGATGCTCGTCAGGGGGGCGGAGCCTATGGAAAAACGCCAGCAACGCGGCCTT
TTTACGGTTCCTGGCGAATTCGCCCTTAGAGCAGAGCCAGGAACCCCTGTAGGGAAGGGGCAGGAGAGCC
AGGGGCATGAGATGGTGGACGAGGAAGGGGGACAGGGAAGCCTGAGCGCCTCTCCTGGGCTTGCCAAGGA
CTCAAACCCAGAAGCCCAGAGCAGGGCCTTAGGGAAGCGGGACCCTGCTCTGGGCGGAGGAATATGTCCC
AGATAGCACTGGGGACTCTTTAAGGAAAGAAGGATGGAGAAAGAGAAAGGGAGTAGAGGCGGCCACGACC
TGGTGAACACCTAGGACGCACCATTCTCACAAAGGGAGTTTTCCACACGGACACCCCCCTCCTCACCACA
GCCCTGCCAGGACGGGGCTGGCTACTGGCCTTATCTCACAGGTAAAACTGACGCACGGAGGAACAATATA
AATTGGGGACTAGAAAGGTGAAGAGCCAAAGTTAGAACTCAGGACCAACTTATTCTGATTTTGTTTTTCC
AAACTGCTTCTCCTCTTGGGAAGTGTAAGGAAGCTGCAGCACCAGGATCAGTGAAACGCACCAGACAGCC
GCGTCAGAGCAGCTCAGGTTCTGGGAGAGGGTAGCGCAGGGTGGCCACTGAGAACCGGGCAGGTCACGCA
TCCCCCCCTTCCCTCCCACCCCCTGCCAAGCTCTCCCTCCCAGGATCCTCTCTGGCTCCATCGTAAGCAA
ACCTTAGAGGTTCTGGCAAGGAGAGAGATGGCTCCAGGAAATG
